Addgene plasmid #225992: pZP222_INTACT_AT
Purpose: (Empty Backbone) To make INTACT lines under desired promoter
Depositing lab: Imran Siddiqi. Depositing organization: Centre for Cellular and Molecular Biology (CSIR-CCMB).
Backbone
  Vector backbone: pZP222
  Vector type: Plant Expression
  Selectable markers: Gentamicin
  Tag / fusion protein: INTACT (C terminal on backbone)
Growth in bacteria
  Bacterial resistance: Chloramphenicol and Spectinomycin, 25 & 50 μg/mL
  Growth temperature: 37°C
  Growth strain: ccdB Survival
  Copy number: High Copy
Gene/Insert
  Gene/Insert name: None
  Tag / fusion protein: INTACT (C terminal on backbone)
Terms and licenses: Academic/Nonprofit Terms; Industry Terms
How to cite: pZP222_INTACT_AT was a gift from Imran Siddiqi (Addgene plasmid # 225992 ; http://n2t.net/addgene:225992 ; RRID:Addgene_225992)
