[The description below was written by a language model from this plasmid's Addgene catalogue record and pLannotate feature annotations shown in this document.]
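Description:
pZP222_INTACT_AT is a 15.3 kb plant binary vector built on the pZP222 backbone and supplied as an empty Gateway destination plasmid for generating INTACT (isolation of nuclei tagged in specific cell types) lines. It carries a ColE1/pMB1-type origin with a bom site for propagation in E. coli, plus the pVS1 oriV, RepA and StaA functions that support replication and stability in Agrobacterium. Bacterial selection relies on the backbone aadA spectinomycin/streptomycin resistance gene and on the chloramphenicol resistance gene inside the Gateway cassette. Because that cassette also encodes the CcdB toxin, the unrecombined plasmid has to be maintained in a ccdB-tolerant strain.

Between the nopaline-type left and right T-DNA borders lie three units. Near the left border, an enhanced CaMV 35S promoter drives a gentamicin acetyltransferase gene with a CaMV poly(A) signal, providing gentamicin selection of transformed plants. A separate E. coli birA biotin ligase coding sequence is followed by a CaMV poly(A) signal; no promoter for it is annotated in the feature table. The third unit reads from the right border side: an array of symmetric lac operators and a minimal CaMV 35S promoter precede an attR1–CmR–ccdB–attR2 cassette, followed by a fragment of Arabidopsis RanGAP1 fused to EGFP and a NOS terminator. The RanGAP1 fragment and EGFP fit the nuclear-envelope-targeted tagging protein used in INTACT, which BirA would biotinylate to allow affinity capture of nuclei, although a biotin acceptor peptide is not separately annotated. According to the record, a promoter of choice is introduced, presumably by LR recombination at the attR sites, to restrict tag expression to a desired cell type. The record does not explain the role of the upstream lac operator array.
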