Features (pLannotate 1.2.2; 44 found; start..end, strand, type, name):
    226..627     +  CDS            Y4CG_SINFN (fragment): Protein inferred from homology: Swiss-Prot protein existence level 3. From Sinorhizobium fredii (strain NBRC 101917 / NGR234).
   1187..1816    +  CDS            pVS1 StaA: stability protein from the Pseudomonas plasmid pVS1 (Heeb et al., 2000)
   2245..3318    +  CDS            pVS1 RepA: replication protein from the Pseudomonas plasmid pVS1 (Heeb et al., 2000)
   3384..3578    +  rep_origin     pVS1 oriV: origin of replication for the Pseudomonas plasmid pVS1 (Heeb et al., 2000)
   3781..3820    +  CDS            rop (fragment): Rop protein, which maintains plasmids at low copy number; rop
   3922..4062    +  misc_feature   bom: basis of mobility region from pBR322
   4248..4836    -  rep_origin     ori: high-copy-number ColE1/pMB1/pBR322/pUC origin of replication
   5082..5869    -  CDS            SmR (fragment): aminoglycoside adenylyltransferase (Murphy, 1985); aadA; confers resistance to spectinomycin and streptomycin
   5880..5936    -  CDS            GmR (fragment): gentamycin acetyltransferase; aacC1; confers resistance to gentamycin
   6112..6135    -  promoter       Pc promoter (fragment): intI1 (promoter lies within the coding sequence); class 1 integron promoter
   6394..6418    +  misc_feature   LB T-DNA repeat: left border repeat from nopaline C58 T-DNA
   6496..6670    -  polyA_signal   CaMV poly(A) signal: cauliflower mosaic virus polyadenylation signal
   6727..7256    -  CDS            GmR (fragment): gentamycin acetyltransferase; aacC1; confers resistance to gentamycin
   7323..7999    -  promoter       CaMV 35S promoter (enhanced): cauliflower mosaic virus 35S promoter with a duplicated enhancer region
   8091..8245    -  CDS            lacZα (fragment): LacZα fragment of β-galactosidase; lacZ fragment
   8248..8268    -  misc_feature   MCS (fragment): pUC18/19 multiple cloning site
   8269..8428    -  polyA_signal   CaMV poly(A) signal (fragment): cauliflower mosaic virus polyadenylation signal
   8474..8499    -  misc_feature   MCS (fragment): pUC18/19 multiple cloning site
   9948..10910   +  CDS            birA: BIRA_ECOLI - Also known as bioR, dhbB. Experimental evidence at protein level: Swiss-Prot protein existence level 1. Acts both as a biotin--[acetyl-CoA-carboxylase] ligase and a biotin-operon repressor. In the presence of ATP, BirA activates biotin to form the BirA-biotinyl-5'-adenylate (BirA-bio-5'-AMP or holoBirA) complex. HoloBirA can either transfer the biotinyl moiety to the biotin carboxyl carrier protein (BCCP) subunit of acetyl-CoA carboxylase, or bind to the biotin operator site and inhibit transcription of the operon. From Escherichia coli (strain K12).
  11010..11182   +  polyA_signal   CaMV poly(A) signal: cauliflower mosaic virus polyadenylation signal
  11207..11458   -  terminator     NOS terminator: nopaline synthase terminator and poly(A) signal
  11558..12271   -  CDS            EGFP: EGFP is a basic (constitutively fluorescent) green fluorescent protein published in 1996, derived from Aequorea victoria. It is reported to be a rapidly-maturing weak dimer with moderate acid sensitivity.
  12248..12613   -  CDS            RANGAP1 (fragment): RAGP1_ARATH - Experimental evidence at protein level: Swiss-Prot protein existence level 1. GTPase activator for the nuclear Ras-related regulatory protein Ran, converting it to the putatively inactive GDP-bound state. Plays a role in spatial signaling during cell division. From Arabidopsis thaliana (Mouse-ear cress).
  12630..12754   +  protein_bind   attR2: mutant version of attR; recombination site for the Gateway® LR reaction LR Clonase™
  12798..13100   -  CDS            ccdB: CCDB_ECOLI - Also known as G, letB, letD. Experimental evidence at protein level: Swiss-Prot protein existence level 1. Toxic component of a type II toxin-antitoxin (TA) system, functioning in plasmid maintainence. Responsible for the post- segregational killing (PSK) of plasmid-free cells, also referred to as a plasmid addiction system. Half-life of over 2 hours. Cell killing by CcdB is accompanied by filamentation, defects in chromosome and plasmid segregation, defects in cell division, formation of anucleate cells, decreased DNA synthesis and plasmid loss. Interferes with the activity of DN
  13105..13263   -  CDS            ccdA (fragment): CCDA_ECO57 - Also known as H, letA. Experimental evidence at protein level: Swiss-Prot protein existence level 1. Antitoxin component of a type II toxin-antitoxin (TA) system which inhibits the post-segregational killing (PSK) of plasmid-free cells, also referred to as a plasmid addiction system. Binds to and blocks the activity of CcdB; will also remove bound CcdB protein from the CcdB-GyrA complex by forming a CcdA-CcdB complex, a process termed rejuvenation. Functions as a transcriptional corepressor for the ccdAB operon, repression also requires CcdB (By similarity). From Escherichia coli
  13442..14101   -  CDS            CmR: chloramphenicol acetyltransferase; cat; confers resistance to chloramphenicol
  14102..14131   -  promoter       cat promoter (fragment): promoter of the E. coli cat gene encoding chloramphenicol acetyltransferase
  14155..14185   -  promoter       lac UV5 promoter: E. coli lac promoter with an "up" mutation
  14210..14334   -  protein_bind   attR1: mutant version of attR; recombination site for the Gateway® LR reaction LR Clonase™
  14339..14360   -  misc_feature   MCS (fragment): pBluescript multiple cloning site
  14464..14510   -  promoter       minimal CaMV 35S promoter: minimal 35S promoter from cauliflower mosaic virus
  14534..14553   -  protein_bind   lac operator (symmetric): The lac repressor binds to the lac operator to inhibit transcription in E. coli. This inhibition can be relieved by adding lactose or isopropyl-β-D-thiogalactopyranoside (IPTG). The symmetric lac operator was optimized for tight binding of lac repressor. lac repressor encoded by lacI
  14586..14605   -  protein_bind   lac operator (symmetric): The lac repressor binds to the lac operator to inhibit transcription in E. coli. This inhibition can be relieved by adding lactose or isopropyl-β-D-thiogalactopyranoside (IPTG). The symmetric lac operator was optimized for tight binding of lac repressor. lac repressor encoded by lacI
  14638..14657   -  protein_bind   lac operator (symmetric): The lac repressor binds to the lac operator to inhibit transcription in E. coli. This inhibition can be relieved by adding lactose or isopropyl-β-D-thiogalactopyranoside (IPTG). The symmetric lac operator was optimized for tight binding of lac repressor. lac repressor encoded by lacI
  14690..14709   -  protein_bind   lac operator (symmetric): The lac repressor binds to the lac operator to inhibit transcription in E. coli. This inhibition can be relieved by adding lactose or isopropyl-β-D-thiogalactopyranoside (IPTG). The symmetric lac operator was optimized for tight binding of lac repressor. lac repressor encoded by lacI
  14742..14761   -  protein_bind   lac operator (symmetric): The lac repressor binds to the lac operator to inhibit transcription in E. coli. This inhibition can be relieved by adding lactose or isopropyl-β-D-thiogalactopyranoside (IPTG). The symmetric lac operator was optimized for tight binding of lac repressor. lac repressor encoded by lacI
  14794..14813   -  protein_bind   lac operator (symmetric): The lac repressor binds to the lac operator to inhibit transcription in E. coli. This inhibition can be relieved by adding lactose or isopropyl-β-D-thiogalactopyranoside (IPTG). The symmetric lac operator was optimized for tight binding of lac repressor. lac repressor encoded by lacI
  14846..14865   -  protein_bind   lac operator (symmetric): The lac repressor binds to the lac operator to inhibit transcription in E. coli. This inhibition can be relieved by adding lactose or isopropyl-β-D-thiogalactopyranoside (IPTG). The symmetric lac operator was optimized for tight binding of lac repressor. lac repressor encoded by lacI
  14941..14963   -  protein_bind   lac operator (fragment): The lac repressor binds to the lac operator to inhibit transcription in E. coli. This inhibition can be relieved by adding lactose or isopropyl-β-D-thiogalactopyranoside (IPTG). lac repressor encoded by lacI
  14967..14997   -  promoter       lac promoter: promoter for the E. coli lac operon
  15012..15033   -  protein_bind   CAP binding site: CAP binding activates transcription in the presence of cAMP. E. coli catabolite activator protein
  15046..15134   -  CDS            lacI (fragment): lac repressor; lacI; The lac repressor binds to the lac operator to inhibit transcription in E. coli. This inhibition can be relieved by adding lactose or isopropyl-β-D-thiogalactopyranoside (IPTG).
  15208..15232   +  misc_feature   RB T-DNA repeat: right border repeat from nopaline C58 T-DNA
>Addgene plasmid #225992 | pZP222_INTACT_AT | addgene full sequence | sequence record 452361 | Addgene NGS Result
AGTACTTTGATCCAACCCCTCCGCTGCTATAGTGCAGTCGGCTTCTGACGTTCAGTGCAGCCGTCTTCTG
AAAACGACATGTCGCACAAGTCCTAAGTTACGCGACAGGCTGCCGCCCTGCCCTTTTCCTGGCGTTTTCT
TGTCGCGTGTTTTAGTCGCATAAAGTAGAATACTTGCGACTAGAACCGGAGACATTACGCCATGAACAAG
AGCGCCGCCGCTGGCCTGCTGGGCTATGCCCGCGTCAGCACCGACGACCAGGACTTGACCAACCAACGGG
CCGAACTGCACGCGGCCGGCTGCACCAAGCTGTTTTCCGAGAAGATCACCGGCACCAGGCGCGACCGCCC
GGAGCTGGCCAGGATGCTTGACCACCTACGCCCTGGCGACGTTGTGACAGTGACCAGGCTAGACCGCCTG
GCCCGCAGCACCCGCGACCTACTGGACATTGCCGAGCGCATCCAGGAGGCCGGCGCGGGCCTGCGTAGCC
TGGCAGAGCCGTGGGCCGACACCACCACGCCGGCCGGCCGCATGGTGTTGACCGTGTTCGCCGGCATTGC
CGAGTTCGAGCGTTCCCTAATCATCGACCGCACCCGGAGCGGGCGCGAGGCCGCCAAGGCCCGAGGCGTG
AAGTTTGGCCCCCGCCCTACCCTCACCCCGGCACAGATCGCGCACGCCCGCGAGCTGATCGACCAGGAAG
GCCGCACCGTGAAAGAGGCGGCTGCACTGCTTGGCGTGCATCGCTCGACCCTGTACCGCGCACTTGAGCG
CAGCGAGGAAGTGACGCCCACCGAGGCCAGGCGGCGCGGTGCCTTCCGTGAGGACGCATTGACCGAGGCC
GACGCCCTGGCGGCCGCCGAGAATGAACGCCAAGAGGAACAAGCATGAAACCGCACCAGGACGGCCAGGA
CGAACCGTTTTTCATTACCGAAGAGATCGAGGCGGAGATGATCGCGGCCGGGTACGTGTTCGAGCCGCCC
GCGCACGTCTCAACCGTGCGGCTGCATGAAATCCTGGCCGGTTTGTCTGATGCCAAGCTGGCGGCCTGGC
CGGCCAGCTTGGCCGCTGAAGAAACCGAGCGCCGCCGTCTAAAAAGGTGATGTGTATTTGAGTAAAACAG
CTTGCGTCATGCGGTCGCTGCGTATATGATGCGATGAGTAAATAAACAAATACGCAAGGGGAACGCATGA
AGGTTATCGCTGTACTTAACCAGAAAGGCGGGTCAGGCAAGACGACCATCGCAACCCATCTAGCCCGCGC
CCTGCAACTCGCCGGGGCCGATGTTCTGTTAGTCGATTCCGATCCCCAGGGCAGTGCCCGCGATTGGGCG
GCCGTGCGGGAAGATCAACCGCTAACCGTTGTCGGCATCGACCGCCCGACGATTGACCGCGACGTGAAGG
CCATCGGCCGGCGCGACTTCGTAGTGATCGACGGAGCGCCCCAGGCGGCGGACTTGGCTGTGTCCGCGAT
CAAGGCAGCCGACTTCGTGCTGATTCCGGTGCAGCCAAGCCCTTACGACATATGGGCCACCGCCGACCTG
GTGGAGCTGGTTAAGCAGCGCATTGAGGTCACGGATGGAAGGCTACAAGCGGCCTTTGTCGTGTCGCGGG
CGATCAAAGGCACGCGCATCGGCGGTGAGGTTGCCGAGGCGCTGGCCGGGTACGAGCTGCCCATTCTTGA
GTCCCGTATCACGCAGCGCGTGAGCTACCCAGGCACTGCCGCCGCCGGCACAACCGTTCTTGAATCAGAA
CCCGAGGGCGACGCTGCCCGCGAGGTCCAGGCGCTGGCCGCTGAAATTAAATCAAAACTCATTTGAGTTA
ATGAGGTAAAGAGAAAATGAGCAAAAGCACAAACACGCTAAGTGCCGGCCGTCCGAGCGCACGCAGCAGC
AAGGCTGCAACGTTGGCCAGCCTGGCAGACACGCCAGCCATGAAGCGGGTCAACTTTCAGTTGCCGGCGG
AGGATCACACCAAGCTGAAGATGTACGCGGTACGCCAAGGCAAGACCATTACCGAGCTGCTATCTGAATA
CATCGCGCAGCTACCAGAGTAAATGAGCAAATGAATAAATGAGTAGATGAATTTTAGCGGCTAAAGGAGG
CGGCATGGAAAATCAAGAACAACCAGGCACCGACGCCGTGGAATGCCCCATGTGTGGAGGAACGGGCGGT
TGGCCAGGCGTAAGCGGCTGGGTTGTCTGCCGGCCCTGCAATGGCACTGGAACCCCCAAGCCCGAGGAAT
CGGCGTGAGCGGTCGCAAACCATCCGGCCCGGTACAAATCGGCGCGGCGCTGGGTGATGACCTGGTGGAG
AAGTTGAAGGCCGCGCAGGCCGCCCAGCGGCAACGCATCGAGGCAGAAGCACGCCCCGGTGAATCGTGGC
AAGCGGCCGCTGATCGAATCCGCAAAGAATCCCGGCAACCGCCGGCAGCCGGTGCGCCGTCGATTAGGAA
GCCGCCCAAGGGCGACGAGCAACCAGATTTTTTCGTTCCGATGCTCTATGACGTGGGCACCCGCGATAGT
CGCAGCATCATGGACGTGGCCGTTTTCCGTCTGTCGAAGCGTGACCGACGAGCTGGCGAGGTGATCCGCT
ACGAGCTTCCAGACGGGCACGTAGAGGTTTCCGCAGGGCCGGCCGGCATGGCCAGTGTGTGGGATTACGA
CCTGGTACTGATGGCGGTTTCCCATCTAACCGAATCCATGAACCGATACCGGGAAGGGAAGGGAGACAAG
CCCGGCCGCGTGTTCCGTCCACACGTTGCGGACGTACTCAAGTTCTGCCGGCGAGCCGATGGCGGAAAGC
AGAAAGACGACCTGGTAGAAACCTGCATTCGGTTAAACACCACGCACGTTGCCATGCAGCGTACGAAGAA
GGCCAAGAACGGCCGCCTGGTGACGGTATCCGAGGGTGAAGCCTTGATTAGCCGCTACAAGATCGTAAAG
AGCGAAACCGGGCGGCCGGAGTACATCGAGATCGAGCTAGCTGATTGGATGTACCGCGAGATCACAGAAG
GCAAGAACCCGGACGTGCTGACGGTTCACCCCGATTACTTTTTGATCGATCCCGGCATCGGCCGTTTTCT
CTACCGCCTGGCACGCCGCGCCGCAGGCAAGGCAGAAGCCAGATGGTTGTTCAAGACGATCTACGAACGC
AGTGGCAGCGCCGGAGAGTTCAAGAAGTTCTGTTTCACCGTGCGCAAGCTGATCGGGTCAAATGACCTGC
CGGAGTACGATTTGAAGGAGGAGGCGGGGCAGGCTGGCCCGATCCTAGTCATGCGCTACCGCAACCTGAT
CGAGGGCGAAGCATCCGCCGGTTCCTAATGTACGGAGCAGATGCTAGGGCAAATTGCCCTAGCAGGGGAA
AAAGGTCGAAAAGGTCTCTTTCCTGTGGATAGCACGTACATTGGGAACCCAAAGCCGTACATTGGGAACC
GGAACCCGTACATTGGGAACCCAAAGCCGTACATTGGGAACCGGTCACACATGTAAGTGACTGATATAAA
AGAGAAAAAAGGCGATTTTTCCGCCTAAAACTCTTTAAAACTTATTAAAACTCTTAAAACCCGCCTGGCC
TGTGCATAACTGTCTGGCCAGCGCACAGCCGAAGAGCTGCAAAAAGCGCCTACCCTTCGGTCGCTGCGCT
CCCTACGCCCCGCCGCTTCGCGTCGGCCTATCGCGGCCGCTGGCCGCTCAAAAATGGCTGGCCTACGGCC
AGGCAATCTACCAGGGCGCGGACAAGCCGCGCCGTCGCCACTCGACCGCCGGCGCCCACATCAAGGCACC
CTGCCTCGCGCGTTTCGGTGATGACGGTGAAAACCTCTGACACATGCAGCTCCCGGAGACGGTCACAGCT
TGTCTGTAAGCGGATGCCGGGAGCAGACAAGCCCGTCAGGGCGCGTCAGCGGGTGTTGGCGGGTGTCGGG
GCGCAGCCATGACCCAGTCACGTAGCGATAGCGGAGTGTATACTGGCTTAACTATGCGGCATCAGAGCAG
ATTGTACTGAGAGTGCACCATATGCGGTGTGAAATACCGCACAGATGCGTAAGGAGAAAATACCGCATCA
GGCGCTCTTCCGCTTCCTCGCTCACTGACTCGCTGCGCTCGGTCGTTCGGCTGCGGCGAGCGGTATCAGC
TCACTCAAAGGCGGTAATACGGTTATCCACAGAATCAGGGGATAACGCAGGAAAGAACATGTGAGCAAAA
GGCCAGCAAAAGGCCAGGAACCGTAAAAAGGCCGCGTTGCTGGCGTTTTTCCATAGGCTCCGCCCCCCTG
ACGAGCATCACAAAAATCGACGCTCAAGTCAGAGGTGGCGAAACCCGACAGGACTATAAAGATACCAGGC
GTTTCCCCCTGGAAGCTCCCTCGTGCGCTCTCCTGTTCCGACCCTGCCGCTTACCGGATACCTGTCCGCC
TTTCTCCCTTCGGGAAGCGTGGCGCTTTCTCATAGCTCACGCTGTAGGTATCTCAGTTCGGTGTAGGTCG
TTCGCTCCAAGCTGGGCTGTGTGCACGAACCCCCCGTTCAGCCCGACCGCTGCGCCTTATCCGGTAACTA
TCGTCTTGAGTCCAACCCGGTAAGACACGACTTATCGCCACTGGCAGCAGCCACTGGTAACAGGATTAGC
AGAGCGAGGTATGTAGGCGGTGCTACAGAGTTCTTGAAGTGGTGGCCTAACTACGGCTACACTAGAAGGA
CAGTATTTGGTATCTGCGCTCTGCTGAAGCCAGTTACCTTCGGAAAAAGAGTTGGTAGCTCTTGATCCGG
CAAACAAACCACCGCTGGTAGCGGTGGTTTTTTTGTTTGCAAGCAGCAGATTACGCGCAGAAAAAAAGGA
TCTCAAGAAGATCCTTTGATCTTTTCTACGGGGTCTGACGCTCAGTGGAACGAAAACTCACGTTAAGGGA
TTTTGGTCATGCATGATATATCTCCCAATTTGTGTAGGGCTTATTATGCACGCTTAAAAATAATAAAAGC
AGACTTGACCTGATAGTTTGGCTGTGAGCAATTATGTGCTTAGTGCATCTAACGCTTGAGTTAAGCCGCG
CCGCGAAGCGGCGTCGGCTTGAACGAATTTCTAGCTAGACATTATTTGCCGACTACCTTGGTGATCTCGC
CTTTCACGTAGTGGACAAATTCTTCCAACTGATCTGCGCGCGAGGCCAAGCGATCTTCTTCTTGTCCAAG
ATAAGCCTGTCTAGCTTCAAGTATGACGGGCTGATACTGGGCCGGCAGGCGCTCCATTGCCCAGTCGGCA
GCGACATCCTTCGGCGCGATTTTGCCGGTTACTGCGCTGTACCAAATGCGGGACAACGTAAGCACTACAT
TTCGCTCATCGCCAGCCCAGTCGGGCGGCGAGTTCCATAGCGTTAAGGTTTCATTTAGCGCCTCAAATAG
ATCCTGTTCAGGAACCGGATCAAAGAGTTCCTCCGCCGCTGGACCTACCAAGGCAACGCTATGTTCTCTT
GCTTTTGTCAGCAAGATAGCCAGATCAATGTCGATCGTGGCTGGCTCGAAGATACCTGCAAGAATGTCAT
TGCGCTGCCATTCTCCAAATTGCAGTTCGCGCTTAGCTGGATAACGCCACGGAATGATGTCGTCGTGCAC
AACAATGGTGACTTCTACAGCGCGGAGAATCTCGCTCTCTCCAGGGGAAGCCGAAGTTTCCAAAAGGTCG
TTGATCAAAGCTCGCCGCGTTGTTTCATCAAGCCTTACGGTCACCGTAACCAGCAAATCAATATCACTGT
GTGGCTTCAGGCCGCCATCCACTGCGGAGCCGTACAAATGTACGGCCAGCAACGTCGGTTCGAGATGGCG
CTCGATGACGCCAACTACCTCTGATAGTTGAGTCGATACTTCGGCGATCACCGCTTCCCCCATGATGTTT
AACTTTGTTTTAGGGCGACTGCCCTGCTGCGTAACATCGTTGCTGCTCCATAACATCAAACATCGACCCA
CGGCGTAACGCGCTTGCTGCTTGGATGCCCGAGGCATAGACTGTACCCCAAAAAAACAGTCATAACAAGC
CATGAAAACCGCCACTGCGCCGTTACCACCGCTGCGTTCGGTCAAGGTTCTGGACCAGTTGCGTGAGCGC
ATACGCTACTTGCATTACAGCTTACGAACCGAACAGGCTTATGTCCACTGGGTTCGTGCCCGAATTGATC
ACAGGCAGCAACGCTCTGTCATCGTTACAATCAACATGCTACCCTCCGCGAGATCATCCGTGTTTCAAAC
CCGGCAGCTTAGTTGCCGTTCTTCCGAATAGCATCGGTAACATGAGCAAAGTCTGCCGCCTTACAACGGC
TCTCCCGCTGACGCCGTCCCGGACTGATGGGCTGCCTGTATCGAGTGGTGATTTTGTGCCGAGCTGCCGG
TCGGGGAGCTGTTGGCTGGCTGGTGGCAGGATATATTGTGGTGTAAACAAATTGACGCTTAGACAACTTA
ATAACACATTGCGGACGTTTTTAATGTACTGAATTAACGCCGAATTAATTCGGGGGATCTGGATTTTAGT
ACTGGATTTTGGTTTTAGGAATTAGAAATTTTATTGATAGAAGTATTTTACAAATACAAATACATACTAA
GGGTTTCTTATATGCTCAACACATGAGCGAAACCCTATAGGAACCCTAATTCCCTTATCTGGGAACTACT
CACACATTATTATGGAGAAACTCGAGCTTGTCGATCGACTCTAGGCCGGGAAGCCGATCTCGGCTTGAAC
GAATTGTTAGGTGGCGGTACTTGGGTCGATATCAAAGTGCATCACTTCTTCCCGTATGCCCAACTTTGTA
TAGAGAGCCACTGCGGGATCGTCACCGTAATCTGCTTGCACGTAGATCACATAAGCACCAAGCGCGTTGG
CCTCATGCTTGAGGAGATTGATGAGCGCGGTGGCAATGCCCTGCCTCCGGTGCTCGCCGGAGACTGCGAG
ATCATAGATATAGATCTCACTACGCGGCTGCTCAAACTTGGGCAGAACGTAAGCCGCGAGAGCGCCAACA
ACCGCTTCTTGGTCGAAGGCAGCAAGCGCGATGAATGTCTTACTACGGAGCAAGTTCCCGAGGTAATCGG
AGTCCGGCTGATGTTGGGAGTAGGTGGCTACGTCTCCGAACTCACGACCGAAAAGATCAAGAGCAGCCCG
CATGGATTTGACTTGGTCAGGGCCGAGCCTACATGTGCGAATGATGCCCATACTTGAGCCACCTAACTTT
GTTTTAGGGCGACTGCCCTGCTGCGTAACATCGTTGCTGCTGCGTACCATGGTCGATCGACAGATCTGCG
AAAGCTCGAGAGAGATAGATTTGTAGAGAGAGACTGGTGATTTCAGCGTGTCCTCTCCAAATGAAATGAA
CTTCCTTATATAGAGGAAGGGTCTTGCGAAGGATAGTGGGATTGTGCGTCATCCCTTACGTCAGTGGAGA
TATCACATCAATCCACTTGCTTTGAAGACGTGGTTGGAACGTCTTCTTTTTCCACGATGCTCCTCGTGGG
TGGGGGTCCATCTTTGGGACCACTGTCGGCAGAGGCATCTTGAACGATAGCCTTTCCTTTATCGCAATGA
TGGCATTTGTAGGTGCCACCTTCCTTTTCTACTGTCCTTTTGATGAAGTGACAGATAGCTGGGCAATGGA
ATCCGAGGAGGTTTCCCGATATTACCCTTTGTTGAAAAGTCTCAATAGCCCTTTGGTCTTCTGAGACTGT
ATCTTTGATATTCTTGGAGTAGACGAGAGTGTCGTGCTCCACCATGTTCACATCAATCCACTTGCTTTGA
AGACGTGGTTGGAACGTCTTCTTTTTCCACGATGCTCCTCGTGGGTGGGGGTCCATCTTTGGGACCACTG
TCGGCAGAGGCATCTTGAACGATAGCCTTTCCTTTATCGCAATGATGGCATTTGTAGGTGCCACCTTCCT
TTTCTACTGTCCTTTTGATGAAGTGACAGATAGCTGGGCAATGGAATCCGAGGAGGTTTCCCGATATTAC
CCTTTGTTGAAAAGTCTCAATAGCCCTTTGGTCTTCTGAGACTGTATCTTTGATATTCTTGGAGTAGACG
AGAGTGTCGTGCTCCACCATGTTGGCAAGCTGCTCTAGCATTCGCCATTCAGGCTGCGCAACTGTTGGGA
AGGGCGATCGGTGCGGGCCTCTTCGCTATTACGCCAGCTGGCGAAAGGGGGATGTGCTGCAAGGCGATTA
AGTTGGGTAACGCCAGGGTTTTCCCAGTCACGACGTTGTAAAACGACGGCCAGTGCCAAGCTTGCATGCC
TGCAGGTCACTGGATTTTGGTTTTAGGAATTAGAAATTTTATTGATAGAAGTATTTTACAAATACAAATA
CATACTAAGGGTTTCTTATATGCTCAACACATGAGCGAAACCCTATAAGAACCCTAATTCCCTTATCTGG
GAACTACTCACACATTATTCTGGAGAAAAATAGAGAGAGATAGATTTGTAGAGAGAGACTGGTGATTTTT
GCGGACTCTAGAGGATCCCCGGGTACCGACAAAATTTAGAACGAACTTAATTATGATCTCAAATACATTG
ATACATATCTCATCTAGATCTAGGTTATCATTATGTAAGAAAGTTTTGACGAATATGGCACGACAAAATG
GCTAGACTCGATGTAATTGGTATCTCAACTCAACATTATACTTATACCAAACATTAGTTAGACAAAATTT
AAACAACTATTTTTTATGTATGCAAGAGTCAGCATATGTATAATTGATTCAGAATCGTTTTGACGAGTTC
GGATGTAGTAGTAGCCATTATTTAATGTACATACTAATCGTGAATAGTGAATATGATGAAACATTGTATC
TTATTGTATAAATATCCATAAACACATCATGAAAGACACTTTCTTTCACGGTCTGAATTAATTATGATAC
AATTCTAATAGAAAACGAATTAAATTACGTTGAATTGTATGAAATCTAATTGAACAAGCCAACCACGACG
ACGACTAACGTTGCCTGGATTGACTCGGTTTAAGTTAACCACTAAAAAAACGGAGCTGTCATGTAACACG
CGGATCGAGCAGGTCACAGTCATGAAGCCATCAAAGCAAAAGAACTAATCCAAGGGCTGAGATGATTAAT
TAGTTTAAAAATTAGTTAACACGAGGGAAAAGGCTGTCTGACAGCCAGGTCACGTTATCTTTACCTGTGG
TCGAAATGATTCGTGTCTGTCGATTTTAATTATTTTTTTGAAAGGCCGAAAATAAAGTTGTAAGAGATAA
ACCCGCCTATATAAATTCATATATTTTCCTCTCCGCTTTGAATTGTCTCGTTGTCCTCCTCACTTTCATC
AGCCGTTTTGAATCTCCGGCGACTTGACAGAGAAGAACAAGGAAGAAGACTAAGAGAGAAAGTAAGAGAT
AATCCAGGAGATTCATTCTCCGTTTTGAATCTTCCTCAATCTCATCTTCTTCCGCTCTTTCTTTCCAAGG
TAATAGGAACTTTCTGGATCTACTTTATTTGCTGGATCTCGATCTTGTTTTCTCAATTTCCTTGAGATCT
GGAATTCGTTTAATTTGGATCTGTGAACCTCCACTAAATCTTTTGGTTTTACTAGAATCGATCTAAGTTG
ACCGATCAGTTAGCTCGATTATAGCTACCAGAATTTGGCTTGACCTTGATGGAGAGATCCATGTTCATGT
TACCTGGGAAATGATTTGTATATGTGAATTGAAATCTGAACTGTTGAAGTTAGATTGAATCTGAACACTG
TCAATGTTAGATTGAATCTGAACACTGTTTAAGGTTAGATGAAGTTTGTGTATAGATTCTTCGAAACTTT
AGGATTTGTAGTGTCGTACGTTGAACAGAAAGCTATTTCTGATTCAATCAGGGTTTATTTGACTGTATTG
AACTCTTTTTGTGTGTTTGCAGCTCATAAAAAATGGCTGAGGCTGATGATATTCAACCAATCGTGTGTGA
CCTCGAGATGAAGGATAACACCGTGCCATTGAAACTCATTGCTCTTCTCGCTAATGGAGAGTTCCACTCT
GGAGAACAACTTGGAGAGACACTCGGAATGTCTAGAGCTGCTATCAACAAACACATCCAAACCCTTAGGG
ATTGGGGAGTGGATGTTTTCACTGTTCCTGGAAAAGGATATTCTCTTCCTGAGCCTATCCAACTTCTCAA
CGCTGAACAAATCCTCGGTCAACTCGATGGTGGTTCTGTGGCTGTGCTCCCTGTGATCGATTCTACCAAC
CAGTATCTCCTCGATAGGATCGGAGAATTGAAATCTGGTGATGCTTGTGTGGCTGAGTATCAACAGGCTG
GTAGAGGAAGGAGGGGTAGAAAATGGTTTAGTCCTTTCGGAGCAAACCTCTATCTCTCAATGTTCTGGAG
GCTTGAGCAAGGACCTGCTGCTGCTATTGGACTTTCTCTTGTGATTGGAATTGTGATGGCTGAAGTGCTT
AGGAAACTCGGAGCTGATAAGGTGAGGGTGAAATGGCCAAACGATCTTTATCTTCAGGATAGAAAACTTG
CTGGAATCTTGGTGGAGCTTACCGGAAAAACCGGTGATGCTGCTCAAATCGTGATCGGTGCTGGTATCAA
CATGGCTATGAGGAGAGTGGAGGAGTCTGTTGTGAATCAGGGATGGATCACTTTACAAGAGGCTGGTATC
AATCTCGATAGAAACACACTCGCTGCTATGCTCATTAGAGAGCTTAGGGCTGCTTTAGAACTTTTTGAAC
AGGAGGGATTAGCACCATATCTTAGTAGATGGGAGAAACTCGATAACTTCATCAATAGGCCTGTGAAACT
CATCATCGGAGATAAGGAGATTTTCGGAATCTCTAGGGGAATCGATAAGCAAGGAGCTTTGTTACTCGAG
CAGGATGGAATCATCAAACCTTGGATGGGTGGAGAGATTTCATTGAGGAGTGCTGAGAAGGAACAAAAAC
TCATCTCTGAGGAGGATCTTGGAGGAAAACTCATCTCTGAGGAGGATCTCGGTGGAAAACTCATCAGTGA
GGAGGATCTCTGATACGTATCTCCATAATAATGTGTGAGTAGTTCCCAGATAAGGGAATTAGGGTTCCTA
TAGGGTTTCGCTCATGTGTTGAGCATATAAGAAACCCTTAGTATGTATTTGTATTTGTAAAATACTTCTA
TCAATAAAATTTCTAATTCCTAAAACCAAAATCCAGTACTAAAATCCAGATCCCCGTCGACCGATATCCG
AATTCCATCTAGTAACATAGATGACACCGCGCGCGATAATTTATCCTAGTTTGCGCGCTATATTTTGTTT
TCTATCGCGTATTAAATGTATAATTGCGGGACTCTAATCATAAAAACCCATCTCATAAATAACGTCATGC
ATTACATGTTAATTATTACATGCTTAACGTAATTCAACAGAAATTATATGATAATCATCGCAAGACCGGC
AACAGGATTCAATCTTAAGAAACTTTATTGCCAAATGTTTGAACGATCATCGATTCAAGATCCACCAGTA
TCCTCATGCCATTCAATCTTCTGAGCTTCGAAGATATCGTTAAGTCCACCAGCCATGGCAGCGGCCGCAG
CTCCGGACTTGTACAGCTCGTCCATGCCGAGAGTGATCCCGGCGGCGGTCACGAACTCCAGCAGGACCAT
GTGATCGCGCTTCTCGTTGGGGTCTTTGCTCAGGGCGGACTGGGTGCTCAGGTAGTGGTTGTCGGGCAGC
AGCACGGGGCCGTCGCCGATGGGGGTGTTCTGCTGGTAGTGGTCGGCGAGCTGCACGCTGCCGTCCTCGA
TGTTGTGGCGGATCTTGAAGTTCACCTTGATGCCGTTCTTCTGCTTGTCGGCCATGATATAGACGTTGTG
GCTGTTGTAGTTGTACTCCAGCTTGTGCCCCAGGATGTTGCCGTCCTCCTTGAAGTCGATGCCCTTCAGC
TCGATGCGGTTCACCAGGGTGTCGCCCTCGAACTTCACCTCGGCGCGGGTCTTGTAGTTGCCGTCGTCCT
TGAAGAAGATGGTGCGCTCCTGGACGTAGCCTTCGGGCATGGCGGACTTGAAGAAGTCGTGCTGCTTCAT
GTGGTCGGGGTAGCGGCTGAAGCACTGCACGCCGTAGGTCAGGGTGGTCACGAGGGTGGGCCAGGGCACG
GGCAGCTTGCCGGTGGTGCAGATGAACTTCAGGGTCAGCTTGCCGTAGGTGGCATCGCCCTCGCCCTCGC
CGGACACGCTGAACTTGTGGCCGTTTACGTCGCCGTCCAGCTCGACCAGGATGGGCACCACCCCGGTGAA
CAGCTCCTCGCCCTTGCTCACAGCAATTGCCTCAACCTCGGATTCTTCCTGTGGACCACGTTTGATGACA
TCAAGCATGAGCTTGCTGGATTCTTTAGCATAGACGTGAACAGCAGAAGTGCCATCACCATCAGGCTCGT
TCTGGAAGTGTTTGTTGGCAGTAGCAAAGGCCAAATCTTCGATGCGCTTGGCGTCTTGCTCAGCCTCTTC
AACAGACAAAAGACCGTACTTCCTGGAGAAGATGGAAGGGGTGGTAATGTTCTTGGTCATCCGCTCAACA
AGCATGAGACGGGTACTCTTACTCGGTGGCCACATCTTCACTGACAAAACACGGTTCTGTGTGGTTTTCG
CTGAATGATTCATGGTACCGGCCTCGAGCACCACTTTGTACAAGAAAGCTGAACGAGAAACGTAAAATGA
TATAAATATCAATATATTAAATTAGATTTTGCATAAAAAACAGACTACATAATACTGTAAAACACAACAT
ATCCAGTCACTATGGTCGACCTGCAGACTGGCTGTGTATAAGGGAGCCTGACATTTATATTCCCCAGAAC
ATCAGGTTAATGGCGTTTTTGATGTCATTTTCGCGGTGGCTGAGATCAGCCACTTCTTCCCCGATAACGG
AGACCGGCACACTGGCCATATCGGTGGTCATCATGCGCCAGCTTTCATCCCCGATATGCACCACCGGGTA
AAGTTCACGGGAGACTTTATCTGACAGCAGACGTGCACTGGCCAGGGGGATCACCATCCGTCGCCCGGGC
GTGTCAATAATATCACTCTGTACATCCACAAACAGACGATAACGGCTCTCTCTTTTATAGGTGTAAACCT
TAAACTGCATTTCACCAGCCCCTGTTCTCGTCAGCAAAAGAGCCGTTCATTTCAATAAACCGGGCGACCT
CAGCCATCCCTTCCTGATTTTCCGCTTTCCAGCGTTCGGCACGCAGACGACGGGCTTCATTCTGCATGGT
TGTGCTTACCAGACCGGAGATATTGACATCATATATGCCTTGAGCAACTGATAGCTGTCGCTGTCAACTG
TCACTGTAATACGCTGCTTCATAGCATACCTCTTTTTGACATACTTCGGGTATACATATCAGTATATATT
CTTATACCGCAAAAATCAGCGCGCAAATACGCATACTGTTATCTGGCTTTTAGTAAGCCGGATCCACGCG
TTTACGCCCCGCCCTGCCACTCATCGCAGTACTGTTGTAATTCATTAAGCATTCTGCCGACATGGAAGCC
ATCACAAACGGCATGATGAACCTGAATCGCCAGCGGCATCAGCACCTTGTCGCCTTGCGTATAATATTTG
CCCATGGTGAAAACGGGGGCGAAGAAGTTGTCCATATTGGCCACGTTTAAATCAAAACTGGTGAAACTCA
CCCAGGGATTGGCTGAGACGAAAAACATATTCTCAATAAACCCTTTAGGGAAATAGGCCAGGTTTTCACC
GTAACACGCCACATCTTGCGAATATATGTGTAGAAACTGCCGGAAATCGTCGTGGTATTCACTCCAGAGC
GATGAAAACGTTTCAGTTTGCTCATGGAAAACGGTGTAACAAGGGTGAACACTATCCCATATCACCAGCT
CACCGTCTTTCATTGCCATACGGAATTCCGGATGAGCATTCATCAGGCGGGCAAGAATGTGAATAAAGGC
CGGATAAAACTTGTGCTTATTTTTCTTTACGGTCTTTAAAAAGGCCGTAATATCCAGCTGAACGGTCTGG
TTATAGGTACATTGAGCAACTGACTGAAATGCCTCAAAATGTTCTTTACGATGCCATTGGGATATATCAA
CGGTGGTATATCCAGTGATTTTTTTCTCCATTTTAGCTTCCTTAGCTCCTGAAAATCTCGACGGATCCTA
ACTCAAAATCCACACATTATACGAGCCGGAAGCATAAAGTGTAAAGCCTGGGGTGCCTAATGCGGCCGCC
ATAGTGACTGGATATGTTGTGTTTTACAGTATTATGTAGTCTGTTTTTTATGCAAAATCTAATTTAATAT
ATTGATATTTATATCATTTTACGTTTCTCGTTCAGCTTTTTTGTACAAACTTGTGGCGCGGGCCCCCCCT
CGAGGTCGACAAGCTTGCTAGCTGTAGTTGTAGAATGTAAAATGTAATGTTGTTGTTGTTTGTTGTTGTT
GTTGGTAATTGTTGTAAAAATACGCGCGTCTAGCTTCAGCGTGTCCTCTCCAAATGAAATGAACTTCCTT
ATATAGAGGAAGGGTCTTGCGAAGATCGATCCACTAGTCTTTCAATTGTGAGCGCTCACAATTCTTTCTC
TTCCCTTTCTTCTTTCTAGTCTTTCAATTGTGAGCGCTCACAATTCTTTCTCTTCCCTTTCTTCTTTCTA
GTCTTTCAATTGTGAGCGCTCACAATTCTTTCTCTTCCCTTTCTTCTTTCTAGTCTTTCAATTGTGAGCG
CTCACAATTCTTTCTCTTCCCTTTCTTCTTTCTAGTCTTTCAATTGTGAGCGCTCACAATTCTTTCTCTT
CCCTTTCTTCTTTCTAGTCTTTCAATTGTGAGCGCTCACAATTCTTTCTCTTCCCTTTCTTCTTTCTAGT
CTTTCAATTGTGAGCGCTCACAATTCTTTCTCTTCCCTTTCTTCTTTCTAGATTTCTTGAGCTCGAATTC
GTAATCATGTCATAGCTGTTTCCTGTGTGAAATTGTTATCCGCTCACAATTCCACACAACATACGAGCCG
GAAGCATAAAGTGTAAAGCCTGGGGTGCCTAATGAGTGAGCTAACTCACATTAATTGCGTTGCGCTCACT
GCCCGCTTTCCAGTCGGGAAACCTGTCGTGCCAGCTGCATTAATGAATCGGCCAACGCGCGGGGAGAGGC
GGTTTGCGTATTGGCTAGAGCGCTCTAGAGCAGCTTGAGCTTGGATCAGATTGTCGTTTCCCGCCTTCAG
TTTAAACTATCAGTGTTTGACAGGATATATTGGCGGGTAAACCTAAGAGAAAAGAGCGTTTATTAGAATA
ATCGGATATTTAAAAGGGCGTGAAAAGGTTTATCCGTTCGTCCATTTGTATGTGCATGCCAACCACAGGG
TTCCCCTCGGGATCAA
